Addgene plasmid #92213: Ca-FLARE (TF)
Purpose: Transcription factor component of FLARE
Depositing lab: Alice Ting. Depositing organization: Stanford University. Publication: A light- and calcium-gated transcription factor for imaging and manipulating activated neurons. Wang W, Wildes CP, Pattarabanjird T, Sanchez MI, Glober GF, Matthews GA, Tye KM, Ting AY. Nat Biotechnol. 2017 Jun 26. doi: 10.1038/nbt.3909. PubMed 28650461.
Backbone
  Vector backbone: AAV vector
  Backbone size w/o insert (bp): 3659
  Total vector size (bp): 6374
  Vector type: Mammalian Expression, AAV
Growth in bacteria
  Bacterial resistance: Ampicillin, 100 μg/mL
  Growth temperature: 37°C
  Growth strain: NEB Stable
  Copy number: High Copy
Gene/Insert
  Gene/Insert name: NRX-TM-Nav1.6 -CaMbp(M2)-eLOV-TEVcs(ENLYFQ▲M)-tTA-VP16
  Species: Synthetic
  Insert size (bp): 2715
  Promoter: synapsin
  Cloning method: Gibson Cloning
  Sequencing primers: 5′ GCGACCATCTGCGCTGCGGCGCC; 3′ GGCGCGCCagcgctgctcgag
Terms and licenses: Academic/Nonprofit Terms; Industry Terms: Not Available to Industry
How to cite: Ca-FLARE (TF) was a gift from Alice Ting (Addgene plasmid # 92213 ; http://n2t.net/addgene:92213 ; RRID:Addgene_92213)
