[The description below was written by a language model from this plasmid's Addgene catalogue record and pLannotate feature annotations shown in this document.]
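Description:
Ca-FLARE (TF) is an AAV transfer plasmid for mammalian, neuron-directed expression of the transcription factor half of the FLARE system, a light- and calcium-gated transcriptional reporter of neuronal activity. The roughly 6.4 kb plasmid carries a high-copy ColE1/pUC-type origin, an f1 origin and an ampicillin resistance gene for propagation in bacteria. AAV2 inverted terminal repeats flank the expression cassette so that it can be packaged into recombinant AAV. One ITR is annotated intact, while the other is detected only as fragments in the automated annotation.

The cassette is driven by the human synapsin I promoter, which confers neuron-specific expression, and ends in a bovine growth hormone polyadenylation signal. It encodes a single synthetic fusion protein. According to the insert name, this comprises a neurexin transmembrane anchor, a Nav1.6-derived segment, a calmodulin-binding peptide (M2), the light-sensitive eLOV domain, a TEV protease cleavage site, and the tTA-VP16 transactivator.

The feature table largely matches this. It shows neurexin-3 fragments, a short CaMKII-alpha-derived stretch that plausibly corresponds to the calmodulin-binding peptide, and a region called as miniSOG, which is a LOV-domain relative and probably represents eLOV. These are followed by tetR and the VP16 activation domain. The table also calls a CIBN segment and a partial FLAG-like match that the insert name does not mention, and it does not annotate the Nav1.6 segment.

The design tethers tTA at the membrane. High calcium recruits a partner protease component, supplied on a separate construct, through the calmodulin-binding peptide, while light exposes the cleavage site caged by eLOV. When both occur together, cleavage frees tTA to activate a tetracycline-responsive reporter or effector gene, allowing activated neurons to be imaged or manipulated.
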