Features (pLannotate 1.2.2; 20 found; start..end, strand, type, name):
    260..421     +  CDS            Nrxn3 (fragment): NRX3B_MOUSE - Experimental evidence at protein level: Swiss-Prot protein existence level 1. Neuronal cell surface protein that may be involved in cell recognition and cell adhesion. May play a role in angiogenesis (By similarity). From Mus musculus (Mouse).
    437..598     +  CDS            NRXN3 (fragment): NRX3B_BOVIN - Experimental evidence at protein level: Swiss-Prot protein existence level 1. Neuronal cell surface protein that may be involved in cell recognition and cell adhesion. May play a role in angiogenesis (By similarity). From Bos taurus (Bovine).
    674..1183    +  CDS            CIBN: N-terminal portion of the CIB1 transcription factor from Arabidopsis thaliana binds to CRY2 (cryptochrome 2) that has absorbed blue light (Kennedy et al., 2010)
   1295..1360    +  CDS            CAMK2A (fragment): KCC2A_HUMAN - Also known as CAMKA, KIAA0968. Experimental evidence at protein level: Swiss-Prot protein existence level 1. Calcium/calmodulin-dependent protein kinase that functions autonomously after Ca(2+)/calmodulin-binding and autophosphorylation, and is involved in synaptic plasticity, neurotransmitter release and long-term potentiation. Member of the NMDAR signaling complex in excitatory synapses, it regulates NMDAR-dependent potentiation of the AMPAR and therefore excitatory synaptic transmission (By similarity). Regulates dendritic spine development (PubMed:28130356). Also regulates th
   1508..1825    +  CDS            miniSOG: miniSOG is a basic (constitutively fluorescent) cyan fluorescent protein published in 2011, derived from Arabidopsis thaliana. It requires the cofactor flavin for fluorescence.
   1946..1968    +  CDS            3xFLAG (fragment): three tandem FLAG® epitope tags
   1967..2587    +  CDS            tetR: TETR2_ECOLX - Experimental evidence at protein level: Swiss-Prot protein existence level 1. TetR is the repressor of the tetracycline resistance element; its N-terminal region forms a helix-turn-helix structure and binds DNA. Binding of tetracycline to TetR reduces the repressor affinity for the tetracycline resistance gene (tetA) promoter operator sites. From Escherichia coli.
   2738..2971    +  CDS            VP16 AD: transcriptional activation domain of herpes simplex virus protein VP16 (Triezenberg et al., 1988; Cousens et al., 1989); UL48
   3014..3221    +  polyA_signal   bGH poly(A) signal: bovine growth hormone polyadenylation signal
   3250..3390    +  repeat_region  AAV2 ITR: inverted terminal repeat of adeno-associated virus serotype 2 inverted
   3395..3446    -  misc_feature   bom (fragment): basis of mobility region from pBR322
   3465..3920    +  rep_origin     f1 ori (sequence partly withheld): f1 bacteriophage origin of replication; arrow indicates direction of (+) strand synthesis
   3921..3970    -  misc_feature   bom (fragment): basis of mobility region from pBR322
   4072..4107    -  CDS            rop (fragment): Rop protein, which maintains plasmids at low copy number; rop
   4202..4306    +  promoter       AmpR promoter: bla
   4307..5167    +  CDS            AmpR: β-lactamase; bla; confers resistance to ampicillin, carbenicillin, and related antibiotics
   5338..5926    +  rep_origin     ori: high-copy-number ColE1/pMB1/pBR322/pUC origin of replication
   5999..6026    +  repeat_region  AAV2 ITR (fragment): inverted terminal repeat of adeno-associated virus serotype 2 inverted
   6055..6082    +  repeat_region  AAV2 ITR (fragment): inverted terminal repeat of adeno-associated virus serotype 2 inverted
   6168..240     +  promoter       hSyn promoter (across the origin): human synapsin I promoter; confers neuron-specific expression (Kügler et al., 2003)
>Addgene plasmid #92213 | Ca-FLARE (TF) | addgene full sequence | sequence record 181304 | Addgene NGS Result
GCGCGCCACCGCCGCCTCAGCACTGAAGGCGCGCTGACGTCACTCGCCGGTCCCCCGCAAACTCCCCTTC
CCGGCCACCTTGGTCGCGTCCGCGCCGCCGCCGGCCCAGCCGGACCGCACCACGCGAGGCGCGAGATAGG
GGGGCACGGGCGCGACCATCTGCGCTGCGGCGCCGGCGACTCAGCGCTGCCTCAGTCTGCGGTGGGCAGC
GGAGGAGTCGTGTCGTGCCTGAGAGCGCAGTCGAGAAGGATCCGCCACCATGCACCTGAGAATCCACGCG
AGACGGAGCCCTCCTCGCCGGCCGGCCTGGACGCTTGGGATCTGGTTCCTGTTCTGGGGATGTATCGTCA
GCTCTGTATGGAGTCAATTGTCTTCTAATGTAGCTTCCTCCTCCTCCACCTCTTCCTCGCCGGGGTCTCA
CTACCCATACGATGTGCCAGATTACGCCAACCCCACGGAGCCGGGAATCAGACGGGTTCCGGGGGCCTCA
GAGGTGATCCGGGAGTCGAGCAGCACAACAGGGATGGTCGTCGGCATTGTGGCTGCTGCCGCCCTCTGCA
TCTTGATCCTCCTGTACGCCATGTACAAGTACAGGAACAGGGACGAGGGCTCGGGCTCGACCTCGGGCTC
GGGCAGCGGTGGCTCTGGAGGTTCTGGTGGCAGCTCTGGAGGTATGAATGGAGCTATAGGAGGTGACCTT
TTGCTCAATTTTCCTGACATGTCGGTCCTAGAGCGCCAAAGGGCTCACCTCAAGTACCTCAATCCCACCT
TTGATTCTCCTCTCGCCGGCTTCTTTGCCGATTCTTCAATGATTACCGGCGGCGAGATGGACAGCTATCT
TTCGACTGCCGGTTTGAATCTTCCGATGATGTACGGTGAGACGACGGTGGAAGGTGATTCAAGACTCTCA
ATTTCGCCGGAAACGACGCTTGGGACTGGAAATTTCAAGGCAGCGAAGTTTGATACAGAGACTAAGGATT
GTAATGAGGCGGCGAAGAAGATGACGATGAACAGAGATGACCTAGTAGAAGAAGGAGAAGAAGAGAAGTC
GAAAATAACAGAGCAAAACAATGGGAGCACAAAAAGCATCAAGAAGATGAAACACAAAGCCAAGAAAGAA
GAGAACAATTTCTCTAATGATTCATCTAAAGTGACGAAGGAATTGGAGAAAACGGATTATATTCATAGCG
GTAGTGGCACCGTGCGCGTGCCGATTGCGGTGGGCGAAAGCGATTTTGAAAACCTGAACACCGAAGATGT
GAGCAGCGAAAGCGATCCGGGTGGCTCTGGTAGCTTCAACGCTCGCAGGAAGCTGGCTGGTGCTATCCTG
TTCACCATGCTCGCCACAAGAAACTTCAGCGGCAGCTTTAATGCGCGGCGCAAGCTAGCCGGAGCCATAC
TTTTCACAATGTTGGCTACCAGAAATTTTTCGGAGCTGGCCGAGAAGCTGGCCGGCCTGGACATCAACGG
TGGAGCTAGCGGCAGCCGGGCGACCACCCTGGAACGTATTGAAAAGAGCTTTGTGATTACCGATCCGCGT
CTGCCGGATAACCCGATTATTTTTGTGAGCGATAGCTTTCTGCAGCTGACCGAATATAGCCGTGAAGAAA
TTCTGGGCCGTAACTGCCGTTTTCTGCAGGGCCCGGAAACCGATCGTGCGACCGTGCGTAAAATTCGTGA
TGCGATTGATAACCAGACCGAAGTGACCGTGCAGCTGATTAACTATACCAAAAGCGGCAAAAAATTTTGG
AACCTGTTTCATCTGCAGCCGATGCGTGATCAGAAAGGCGATGTGCAGTATTTTATTGGCGTGCAGCTGG
ATGGTACCGAACGTGTGCGTGATGCGGCGGAACGTGAAGCTGTGATGCTGGTCAAGAAAACCGCGGAGGA
AATCGACGAAGCCGCTAAGGAAAATCTCTACTTCCAGATGGGCGGAGGATCCGACTACAAGGATGACGAC
GATAAGATGTCTAGATTAGATAAAAGTAAAGTGATTAACAGCGCATTAGAGCTGCTTAATGAGGTCGGAA
TCGAAGGTTTAACAACCCGTAAACTCGCCCAGAAGCTAGGTGTAGAGCAGCCTACATTGTATTGGCATGT
AAAAAATAAGCGGGCTTTGCTCGACGCCTTAGCCATTGAGATGTTAGATAGGCACCATACTCACTTTTGC
CCTTTAGAAGGGGAAAGCTGGCAAGATTTTTTACGTAATAACGCTAAAAGTTTTAGATGTGCTTTACTAA
GTCATCGCGATGGAGCAAAAGTACATTTAGGTACACGGCCTACAGAAAAACAGTATGAAACTCTCGAAAA
TCAATTAGCCTTTTTATGCCAACAAGGTTTTTCACTAGAGAATGCATTATATGCACTCAGCGCTGTGGGG
CATTTTACTTTAGGTTGCGTATTGGAAGATCAAGAGCATCAAGTCGCTAAAGAAGAAAGGGAAACACCTA
CTACTGATAGTATGCCGCCATTATTACGACAAGCTATCGAATTATTTGATCACCAAGGTGCAGAGCCAGC
CTTCTTATTCGGCCTTGAATTGATCATATGCGGATTAGAAAAACAACTTAAATGTGAAAGTGGGTCCGCG
TACAGCCGCGCGCGTACGAAAAACAATTACGGGTCTACCATCGAGGGCCTGCTCGATCTCCCGGACGACG
ACGCCCCCGAAGAGGCGGGGCTGGCGGCTCCGCGCCTGTCCTTTCTCCCCGCGGGACACACGCGCAGACT
GTCGACGGCCCCCCCGACCGATGTCAGCCTGGGGGACGAGCTCCACTTAGACGGCGAGGACGTGGCGATG
GCGCATGCCGACGCGCTAGACGATTTCGATCTGGACATGTTGGGGGACGGGGATTCCCCGGGTCCGGGAT
TTACCCCCCACGACTCCGCCCCCTACGGCGCTCTGGATATGGCCGACTTCGAGTTTGAGCAGATGTTTAC
CGATGCCCTTGGAATTGACGAGTACGGTGGGTAATAGGAATTCCTCGAGCTAGAGCTCGCTGATCAGCCT
CGACTGTGCCTTCTAGTTGCCAGCCATCTGTTGTTTGCCCCTCCCCCGTGCCTTCCTTGACCCTGGAAGG
TGCCACTCCCACTGTCCTTTCCTAATAAAATGAGGAAATTGCATCGCATTGTCTGAGTAGGTGTCATTCT
ATTCTGGGGGGTGGGGTGGGGCAGGACAGCAAGGGGGAGGATTGGGAAGACAATAGCAGGCATGCTGGGG
AGGTAACCACGTGCGGACCGAGCGGCCGCAGGAACCCCTAGTGATGGAGTTGGCCACTCCCTCTCTGCGC
GCTCGCTCGCTCACTGAGGCCGGGCGACCAAAGGTCGCCCGACGCCCGGGCTTTGCCCGGGCGGCCTCAG
TGAGCGAGCGAGCGCGCAGCTGCCTGCAGGGGCGCCTGATGCGGTATTTTCTCCTTACGCATCTGTGCGG
TATTTCACACCGCATA
[95 nt withheld, positions 3447-3541]
T
[46 nt withheld, positions 3543-3588]
C
[141 nt withheld, positions 3590-3730]
CCTTTGACGTTGGAGTCCACGTTCTTT
[37 nt withheld, positions 3758-3794]
ACTCTATCTCGGGCTATTCTTTTGATTTATAAGGGATTTTGCCGATTTCGGTCTATTGGTTAAAAAATGA
GCTGATTTAACAAAAATTTAACGCGAATTTTAACAAAATATTAACGTTTACAATTTTATGGTGCACTCTC
AGTACAATCTGCTCTGATGCCGCATAGTTAAGCCAGCCCCGACACCCGCCAACACCCGCTGACGCGCCCT
GACGGGCTTGTCTGCTCCCGGCATCCGCTTACAGACAAGCTGTGACCGTCTCCGGGAGCTGCATGTGTCA
GAGGTTTTCACCGTCATCACCGAAACGCGCGAGACGAAAGGGCCTCGTGATACGCCTATTTTTATAGGTT
AATGTCATGATAATAATGGTTTCTTAGACGTCAGGTGGCACTTTTCGGGGAAATGTGCGCGGAACCCCTA
TTTGTTTATTTTTCTAAATACATTCAAATATGTATCCGCTCATGAGACAATAACCCTGATAAATGCTTCA
ATAATATTGAAAAAGGAAGAGTATGAGTATTCAACATTTCCGTGTCGCCCTTATTCCCTTTTTTGCGGCA
TTTTGCCTTCCTGTTTTTGCTCACCCAGAAACGCTGGTGAAAGTAAAAGATGCTGAAGATCAGTTGGGTG
CACGAGTGGGTTACATCGAACTGGATCTCAACAGCGGTAAGATCCTTGAGAGTTTTCGCCCCGAAGAACG
TTTTCCAATGATGAGCACTTTTAAAGTTCTGCTATGTGGCGCGGTATTATCCCGTATTGACGCCGGGCAA
GAGCAACTCGGTCGCCGCATACACTATTCTCAGAATGACTTGGTTGAGTACTCACCAGTCACAGAAAAGC
ATCTTACGGATGGCATGACAGTAAGAGAATTATGCAGTGCTGCCATAACCATGAGTGATAACACTGCGGC
CAACTTACTTCTGACAACGATCGGAGGACCGAAGGAGCTAACCGCTTTTTTGCACAACATGGGGGATCAT
GTAACTCGCCTTGATCGTTGGGAACCGGAGCTGAATGAAGCCATACCAAACGACGAGCGTGACACCACGA
TGCCTGTAGCAATGGCAACAACGTTGCGCAAACTATTAACTGGCGAACTACTTACTCTAGCTTCCCGGCA
ACAATTAATAGACTGGATGGAGGTGGATAAAGTTGCAGGACCACTTCTGCGCTCGGCCCTTCCGGCTGGC
TGGTTTATTGCTGATAAATCTGGAGCCGGTGAGCGTGGAAGCCGCGGTATCATTGCAGCACTGGGGCCAG
ATGGTAAGCCCTCCCGTATCGTAGTTATCTACACGACGGGGAGTCAGGCAACTATGGATGAACGAAATAG
ACAGATCGCTGAGATAGGTGCCTCACTGATTAAGCATTGGTAACTGTCAGACCAAGTTTACTCATATATA
CTTTAGATTGATTTAAAACTTCATTTTTAATTTAAAAGGATCTAGGTGAAGATCCTTTTTGATAATCTCA
TGACCAAAATCCCTTAACGTGAGTTTTCGTTCCACTGAGCGTCAGACCCCGTAGAAAAGATCAAAGGATC
TTCTTGAGATCCTTTTTTTCTGCGCGTAATCTGCTGCTTGCAAACAAAAAAACCACCGCTACCAGCGGTG
GTTTGTTTGCCGGATCAAGAGCTACCAACTCTTTTTCCGAAGGTAACTGGCTTCAGCAGAGCGCAGATAC
CAAATACTGTTCTTCTAGTGTAGCCGTAGTTAGGCCACCACTTCAAGAACTCTGTAGCACCGCCTACATA
CCTCGCTCTGCTAATCCTGTTACCAGTGGCTGCTGCCAGTGGCGATAAGTCGTGTCTTACCGGGTTGGAC
TCAAGACGATAGTTACCGGATAAGGCGCAGCGGTCGGGCTGAACGGGGGGTTCGTGCACACAGCCCAGCT
TGGAGCGAACGACCTACACCGAACTGAGATACCTACAGCGTGAGCTATGAGAAAGCGCCACGCTTCCCGA
AGGGAGAAAGGCGGACAGGTATCCGGTAAGCGGCAGGGTCGGAACAGGAGAGCGCACGAGGGAGCTTCCA
GGGGGAAACGCCTGGTATCTTTATAGTCCTGTCGGGTTTCGCCACCTCTGACTTGAGCGTCGATTTTTGT
GATGCTCGTCAGGGGGGCGGAGCCTATGGAAAAACGCCAGCAACGCGGCCTTTTTACGGTTCCTGGCCTT
TTGCTGGCCTTTTGCTCACATGTCCTGCAGGCAGCTGCGCGCTCGCTCGCTCACTGAGGCCGCCCGGGCG
TCGGGCGACCTTTGGTCGCCCGGCCTCAGTGAGCGAGCGAGCGCGCAGAGAGGGAGTGGCCAACTCCATC
ACTAGGGGTTCCTGCGGCCGCACGCGTTGTACAGTGTCTAGACTGCAGAGGGCCCTGCGTATGAGTGCAA
GTGGGTTTTAGGACCAGGATGAGGCGGGGTGGGGGTGCCTACCTGACGACCGACCCCGACCCACTGGACA
AGCACCCAACCCCCATTCCCCAAATTGCGCATCCCCTATCAGAGAGGGGGAGGGGAAACAGGATGCGGCG
AGGCGCGTGCGCACTGCCAGCTTCAGCACCGCGGACAGTGCCTTCGCCCCCGCCTGGCGGC
